Addgene plasmid #15625: M71(N5Q)-IRES-tauLacZ LNL TV
Depositing lab: Peter Mombaerts. Depositing organization: Rockefeller University. Publication: Axon guidance of mouse olfactory sensory neurons by odorant receptors and the beta2 adrenergic receptor. Feinstein P, Bozza T, Rodriguez I, Vassalli A, Mombaerts P. Cell. 2004 Jun 11. 117(6):833-46. 10.1016/j.cell.2004.05.013 PubMed 15186782.
Backbone
  Vector backbone: pBS
  Backbone size w/o insert (bp): 3000
  Vector type: high copy number
Growth in bacteria
  Bacterial resistance: Ampicillin, 100 μg/mL
  Growth temperature: 37°C
  Growth strain: DH5alpha
  Copy number: High Copy
Gene/Insert
  Gene/Insert name: M71(N5Q)-IRES-tauLacZ LNL TV
  Species: M. musculus (mouse)
  Insert size (bp): 16000
  Cloning method: Restriction Enzyme
  Sequencing primers: 5′ m13; 3′ reverse
Terms and licenses: Academic/Nonprofit Terms; Industry Terms: Not Available to Industry
Depositor comments: The mouse strain that was derived from this plasmid is available from The Jackson Laboratory: http://jaxmice.jax.org/strain/006695.html
How to cite: M71(N5Q)-IRES-tauLacZ LNL TV was a gift from Peter Mombaerts (Addgene plasmid # 15625 ; http://n2t.net/addgene:15625 ; RRID:Addgene_15625)
