[The description below was written by a language model from this plasmid's Addgene catalogue record.]
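Description:
M71(N5Q)-IRES-tauLacZ LNL TV is a mouse gene-targeting vector built in the pBS (pBluescript-type) cloning backbone, a high-copy bacterial plasmid of about 3 kb that is propagated in E. coli under ampicillin selection. It carries a large insert of roughly 16 kb of mouse-derived sequence, cloned by restriction enzyme methods. No feature table is available for this entry, so the exact layout of homology arms, promoters and selection elements is not documented and can only be inferred from the construct name.

The name indicates that the payload is the M71 odorant receptor gene carrying an N5Q substitution (asparagine to glutamine at position 5), followed by an internal ribosome entry site and a tau-lacZ reporter. An IRES allows a second open reading frame to be translated from the same transcript, so cells expressing the mutant receptor would co-express the reporter. Fusing tau, a microtubule-associated protein, to beta-galactosidase carries the enzyme into axons, allowing histochemical tracing of neuronal projections. "LNL" conventionally denotes a loxP-flanked neomycin resistance cassette used to select targeted embryonic stem cells and later removable with Cre recombinase, and "TV" stands for targeting vector, though the record does not spell out these abbreviations.

The associated publication concerns axon guidance of mouse olfactory sensory neurons by odorant receptors, consistent with use of this construct to modify the M71 locus by homologous recombination and visualise the axons of neurons expressing the mutant receptor. The depositor notes that a mouse strain derived from this plasmid is available from a public repository.
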