>Addgene plasmid #15625 | M71(N5Q)-IRES-tauLacZ LNL TV | addgene partial sequence | sequence record 22067 | 15625 with 1001A (AAGGCCTCTGAAACCCTAAG)
TGTGTGCCACAGCCAGAATAGCTCAGCAAGTGTCAAATGCAGAAAACCAGCTCTCCAAGCAGGGCAAGAA
CAGCCATTCACAAACTCCTTCTCTCCCACCACACAGGCTTCCCACCCAGACACAATGACTGCAGAGCAAC
AATCTACAGTGACAGAGTTTATCCTCGGGGGGCTAACTAACAGGCCAGAGCTCCAGCTACCCCTCTTCCT
CCTCTTTCTGGGGATCTACGTAGTCACCATGGTAGGAAACCTGGGCATGATCACCTTGATTGGACTCAAC
TCACAGCTTCACACCCCCATGTACTTCTTCCTCAGTAACCTGTCACTCGTGGATCTCTGCTACTCCTCTG
TCATTACCCCTAAAATGCTCATCAACTTTGTGTCCCAAAGAAACCTCATCTCCTATGTGGGATGCATGTC
TCAGCTATACTTCTTCCTGGTTTTCGTCATTGCTGAGTGTTACATGCTCACTGTGATGGCCTATGACCGC
TATGTGGCCATCTGTCAACCCTTGCTTTATAACATCATCATGTCTCCTGCCCTCTGCTCTCTGCTGGTGG
CTTTTGTCTATGCCGTAGGACTCATCGGTTCAGCAATTGAGACTGGGCTCATGTTGAA
