>Addgene plasmid #15625 | M71(N5Q)-IRES-tauLacZ LNL TV | addgene partial sequence | sequence record 22068 | 15625 with 1301A (GGGGGGGGCGGAATTCTTAAT)
TGCGGTCTTCACCTCCTTGTTTCTCAGGCTGTAGATCAGGGGGTTGAACATGGGGATCACTGTGGTGTAG
AACACAGAAGCTACATTCTCCTGGGCCAGGGAACTAGCTGTAGAAGGCTTTAAGTACATGAATGCTGTGG
ATCCATAGAACAAGCCCACAGCTGCAAAGTGGGAGCTGCAGGTGCTGAAGGCTTTGGACCTGCCCTCATT
GGAGCTGATGCGAAGGATGCTGGACAGGATGAATGCATAGGAAATGAGTACGGTTAAGCTTGTGACGATA
ATGTCAAATCCAGCTAAAAAGAAGACAGCCATTTCTACATCATAGGTACTAGAGCAAGAGAGCTTCATGA
GGGGGAGGATGTCACAGAAGTAGTGGCTGATGAGGTCCTCACAATAGTTTAATTTCAACATGAGGCCAGT
CTCAATTGCTGAACCGATGAGTCCTACGGCATAGACAAAAGCCACCAGCAGAGAGCAGAGGGCAGGAGAC
ATGATGATGTTATAAAGCAAGGGTTGACAGATGGCCACATAGCGGTCATAGGCCATCACAGTGAGCATGT
AACACTCAGCAATGACAAAAACCAGGAAGAAGTATAGCTGAGACATGCATCCCACATAGGAAATGAGGTT
TCTTTGGG
